>Addgene plasmid #194407 | LT1_65_TU2of3-6_X2homology | addgene full sequence | sequence record 383083 | Addgene NGS Result
GCCCTGAATTCGCATCTAGAACGGGGTCATCACGGCTCATCATGCGCCAAACAAATGTGTGCAATACACG
CTCGGATGACTGCATGATGACCGCACTGACTGGGGACAGCAGATCCACCTAAGCCTGTGAGAGAAGCAGA
CACCCGACAGATCAAGGCAGTTACGTCTCACCAAACCAGATGTCAACACAGCTACAACGTGAGACCGAAA
GTGAAACGTGATTTCATGCGTCATTTTGAACATTTTGTAAATCTTATTTAATAATGTGTGCGGCAATTCA
CATTTAATTTATGAATGTTTTCTTAACATCGCGGCAACTCAAGAAACGGCAGGTTCGGATCTTAGCTACT
AGAGAAAGAGGAGAAATACTAGATGCGTAAAGGCGAAGAGCTGTTCACTGGTGTCGTCCCTATTCTGGTG
GAACTGGATGGTGATGTCAACGGTCATAAGTTTTCCGTGCGTGGCGAGGGTGAAGGTGACGCAACTAATG
GTAAACTGACGCTGAAGTTCATCTGTACTACTGGTAAACTGCCGGTTCCTTGGCCGACTCTGGTAACGAC
GCTGACTTATGGTGTTCAGTGCTTTGCTCGTTATCCGGACCATATGAAGCAGCATGACTTCTTCAAGTCC
GCCATGCCGGAAGGCTATGTGCAGGAACGCACGATTTCCTTTAAGGATGACGGCACGTACAAAACGCGTG
CGGAAGTGAAATTTGAAGGCGATACCCTGGTAAACCGCATTGAGCTGAAAGGCATTGACTTTAAAGAGGA
CGGCAATATCCTGGGCCATAAGCTGGAATACAATTTTAACAGCCACAATGTTTACATCACCGCCGATAAA
CAAAAAAATGGCATTAAAGCGAATTTTAAAATTCGCCACAACGTGGAGGATGGCAGCGTGCAGCTGGCTG
ATCACTACCAGCAAAACACTCCAATCGGTGATGGTCCTGTTCTGCTGCCAGACAATCACTATCTGAGCAC
GCAAAGCGTTCTGTCTAAAGATCCGAACGAGAAACGCGATCATATGGTTCTGCTGGAGTTCGTAACCGCA
GCGGGCATCACGCATGGTATGGATGAACTGTACAAATGACCAGGCATCAAATAAAACGAAAGGCTCAGTC
GAAAGACTGGGCCTTTCGTTTTATCTGTTGTTTGTCGGTGAACGCTCTCTACTAGAGTCACACTGGCTCA
CCTTCGGGTGGGCCTTTCTGCGTTTATAGGTCTCAGCTGGATGTGAGACGATAAATCGCAGCCAAGTGAG
TGAATAGATGACGCACCACGGTCAGACACGGCCACATCGTATCTCACAGGAGCAAGCGCGATAGGAGCAC
TCACACATAGTACGGTGATCCGCTGACTCCTTTGCCCAAATAAGACGTGAGCCACTAGTGCACTGCAGTA
CATAACCCCTAGGTCTTCCTGAGAGTGACGAAGGCTAAGGTCACTTCTTCGTTTCCTTTATTGGGGTTTC
CGTGTAGCCTTCCCCTGAATAGTGTGGGACGTTTTATGAGAAGCCGTAAGAAATAGCCGAGCGGCCGCGA
TTATCAAAAAGGATCTTCACCTAGATCCTTTTAAATTAAAAATGAAGTTTTAAATCAATCTAAAGTATAT
ATGAGTAAACTTGGTCTGACAGTTACCAATGCTTAATCAGTGAGGCACCTATCTCAGCGATCTGTCTATT
TCGTTCATCCATAGTTGCCTGACTCCCCGTCGTGTAGATAACTACGATACGGGAGGGCTTACCATCTGGC
CCCAGTGCTGCAATGATACCGCGGGACCCACGCTCACCGGCTCCAGATTTATCAGCAATAAACCAGCCAG
CCGGAAGGGCCGAGCGCAGAAGTGGTCCTGCAACTTTATCCGCCTCCATCCAGTCTATTAATTGTTGCCG
GGAAGCTAGAGTAAGTAGTTCGCCAGTTAATAGTTTGCGCAACGTTGTTGCCATTGCTACAGGCATCGTG
GTGTCACGCTCGTCGTTTGGTATGGCTTCATTCAGCTCCGGTTCCCAACGATCAAGGCGAGTTACATGAT
CCCCCATGTTGTGCAAAAAAGCGGTTAGCTCCTTCGGTCCTCCGATCGTTGTCAGAAGTAAGTTGGCCGC
AGTGTTATCACTCATGGTTATGGCAGCACTGCATAATTCTCTTACTGTCATGCCATCCGTAAGATGCTTT
TCTGTGACTGGTGAGTACTCAACCAAGTCATTCTGAGAATAGTGTATGCGGCGACCGAGTTGCTCTTGCC
CGGCGTCAATACGGGATAATACCGCGCCACATAGCAGAACTTTAAAAGTGCTCATCATTGGAAAACGTTC
TTCGGGGCGAAAACTCTCAAGGATCTTACCGCTGTTGAGATCCAGTTCGATGTAACCCACTCGTGCACCC
AACTGATCTTCAGCATCTTTTACTTTCACCAGCGTTTCTGGGTGAGCAAAAACAGGAAGGCAAAATGCCG
CAAAAAAGGGAATAAGGGCGACACGGAAATGTTGAATACTCATACTCTTCCTTTTTCAATATTATTGAAG
CATTTATCAGGGTTATTGTCTCATGAGCGGATACATATTTGAATGTATTTAGAAAAATAAACAAATAGGG
GTTCCGCGCACATTTCCCCGAAAAGTGCCACCTGTCATGACCAAAATCCCTTAACGTGAGTTTTCGTTCC
ACTGAGCGTCAGACCCCGTAGAAAAGATCAAAGGATCTTCTTGAGATCCTTTTTTTCTGCGCGTAATCTG
CTGCTTGCAAACAAAAAAACCACCGCTACCAGCGGTGGTTTGTTTGCCGGATCAAGAGCTACCAACTCTT
TTTCCGAAGGTAACTGGCTTCAGCAGAGCGCAGATACCAAATACTGTTCTTCTAGTGTAGCCGTAGTTAG
GCCACCACTTCAAGAACTCTGTAGCACCGCCTACATACCTCGCTCTGCTAATCCTGTTACCAGTGGCTGC
TGCCAGTGGCGATAAGTCGTGTCTTACCGGGTTGGACTCAAGACGATAGTTACCGGATAAGGCGCAGCGG
TCGGGCTGAACGGGGGGTTCGTGCACACAGCCCAGCTTGGAGCGAACGACCTACACCGAACTGAGATACC
TACAGCGTGAGCTATGAGAAAGCGCCACGCTTCCCGAAGGGAGAAAGGCGGACAGGTATCCGGTAAGCGG
CAGGGTCGGAACAGGAGAGCGCACGAGGGAGCTTCCAGGGGGAAACGCCTGGTATCTTTATAGTCCTGTC
GGGTTTCGCCACCTCTGACTTGAGCGTCGATTTTTGTGATGCTCGTCAGGGGGGCGGAGCCTATGGAAAA
ACGCCAGCAACGCGGCCTTTTTACGGTTCCTGGCCTTTTGCTGGCCTTTTGCTCACATGTTCTTTCCTGC
GTTATCCCCTGATTCTGTGGATAACCGTGCGGCCGCCAATGTCAAAAGATCCTCTCATACCATATTAAGT
AAATTGCCTCCATTTCTTTTTCCTCGGGCAGAGAAACTCGCAGGCAACTTGCTCTCGAAGTGGTCACGT
Features (pLannotate 1.2.2; 6 found; start..end, strand, type, name):
    373..1086    +  CDS            superfolder GFP: GFP variant that folds robustly even when fused to poorly folded proteins (Pédelacq et al., 2006)
   1098..1169    +  terminator     rrnB T1 terminator: transcription terminator T1 from the E. coli rrnB gene
   1185..1212    +  terminator     T7Te terminator: phage T7 early transcription terminator
   1633..2493    -  CDS            AmpR: β-lactamase; bla; confers resistance to ampicillin, carbenicillin, and related antibiotics
   2494..2598    -  promoter       AmpR promoter: bla
   2701..3289    +  rep_origin     ori: high-copy-number ColE1/pMB1/pBR322/pUC origin of replication
