[The description below was written by a language model from this plasmid's Addgene catalogue record and pLannotate feature annotations shown in this document.]
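Description:
LT1_65_TU2of3-6_X2homology is an empty acceptor backbone from a modular cloning toolkit for Saccharomyces cerevisiae, built on the MoClo Yeast Toolkit (YTK) architecture. It is designated as the destination for transcriptional unit number 2 in multigene assemblies that will ultimately carry three to six transcriptional units, and it belongs to a set designed around X2 homology arms, which in the final assembly direct integration of the construct into the yeast genome by homologous recombination. The plasmid itself is about 3.5 kb and is propagated only in E. coli. It carries a high-copy ColE1/pUC-type origin and a β-lactamase gene under its native promoter for ampicillin selection. No yeast origin or yeast selection marker is annotated in the feature table.

The only payload is a GFP dropout cassette, derived from an existing YTK plasmid, consisting of a superfolder GFP coding sequence followed by the rrnB T1 and T7Te bacterial transcription terminators. The promoter driving sfGFP is not annotated. In MoClo-style Golden Gate cloning, such a cassette acts as a visual screening placeholder. Colonies retaining the uncut backbone fluoresce green, whereas correct assemblies, in which promoter, coding sequence and terminator parts replace the dropout, give non-fluorescent colonies. The type IIS restriction sites, assembly connectors and any homology sequences are not identified by the automated annotation, so their exact positions and whether the arms reside on this particular plasmid cannot be confirmed from the record. The backbone is intended for building single transcriptional units that are then combined into multigene constructs for yeast strain engineering, including installation of biosensors for monitoring the intracellular environment.
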