Addgene plasmid #194407: LT1_65_TU2of3-6_X2homology
Purpose: (Empty Backbone) TU2 backbone (for TU #2 for plasmid with 3-6 TUs) with X2 homology arms for Saccharomyces cerevisiae
Depositing lab: Lisbeth Olsson. Depositing organization: Chalmers University of Technology. Publication: ScEnSor Kit for Saccharomyces cerevisiae Engineering and Biosensor-Driven Investigation of the Intracellular Environment. Torello Pianale L, Olsson L. ACS Synth Biol. 2023 Aug 8. doi: 10.1021/acssynbio.3c00124. PubMed 37552581.
Backbone
  Vector backbone: MoClo YTK
  Vector type: Bacterial Expression, Synthetic Biology
Growth in bacteria
  Bacterial resistance: Ampicillin, 100 μg/mL
  Growth temperature: 37°C
  Growth strain: DH5alpha
  Copy number: High Copy
Gene/Insert
  Gene/Insert name: None
  Mutation: NA
Resource information
  A portion of this plasmid was derived from a plasmid made by: GFP dropout cassette from Addgene plasmid #65154
Terms and licenses: Academic/Nonprofit Terms; Industry Terms: Not Available to Industry
How to cite: LT1_65_TU2of3-6_X2homology was a gift from Lisbeth Olsson (Addgene plasmid # 194407 ; http://n2t.net/addgene:194407 ; RRID:Addgene_194407)
